Addgene plasmid #15745: pGSTag Flag Jnk3a1
Depositing lab: Roger Davis. Depositing organization: University of Massachusetts, Worcester. Publication: Selective interaction of JNK protein kinase isoforms with transcription factors. Gupta S, Barrett T, Whitmarsh AJ, Cavanagh J, Sluss HK, Derijard B, Davis RJ. EMBO J. 1996 Jun 3. 15(11):2760-70. PubMed 8654373.
Backbone
  Vector backbone: pGSTag
  Backbone size w/o insert (bp): 5057
  Vector type: Bacterial Expression
Growth in bacteria
  Bacterial resistance: Ampicillin, 100 μg/mL
  Growth temperature: 37°C
  Growth strain: DH5alpha
  Copy number: High Copy
Gene/Insert
  Gene/Insert name: Jnk3a1 (alt name: MAPK10)
  Species: H. sapiens (human)
  Insert size (bp): 1280
  Entrez Gene: MAPK10 (a.k.a. JNK3, JNK3A, PRKM10, SAPK1b, p493F12, p54bSAPK)
  Cloning method: Restriction Enzyme; 5′ cloning site Bam HI (not destroyed); 3′ cloning site xho 1 (not destroyed)
  Sequencing primers: 5′ pGex 5'; 3′ pGex 3'
Terms and licenses: Academic/Nonprofit Terms; Industry Terms: Not Available to Industry
How to cite: pGSTag Flag Jnk3a1 was a gift from Roger Davis (Addgene plasmid # 15745 ; http://n2t.net/addgene:15745 ; RRID:Addgene_15745)
