[The description below was written by a language model from this plasmid's Addgene catalogue record.]
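Description:
pGSTag Flag Jnk3a1 is a bacterial expression plasmid built on the pGSTag backbone (about 5.1 kb without insert) that carries the human JNK3α1 isoform of c-Jun N-terminal kinase 3, encoded by MAPK10. The roughly 1.3 kb coding insert was placed between BamHI and XhoI sites, both of which remain intact, so the fragment can be excised or exchanged. The plasmid is maintained at high copy number in standard E. coli cloning strains under ampicillin selection. The record does not include a feature table, so the origin of replication, promoter and other regulatory elements are not explicitly stated. The backbone name and the use of pGEX-type sequencing primers indicate a GST-fusion vector of the pGEX family, in which the inserted open reading frame is expressed as a fusion to the C-terminus of glutathione S-transferase. The construct name also indicates a Flag epitope on the kinase, although its exact position is not recorded.

The expected product is therefore a GST- and Flag-tagged JNK3α1 protein that can be produced in bacteria and captured on glutathione resin, with the Flag epitope providing an independent handle for detection or immunoprecipitation. The associated study concerned the selective interaction of different JNK isoforms with transcription factors. This is consistent with use of the plasmid to generate recombinant JNK3α1 for in vitro binding assays, pull-downs and kinase studies comparing members of the JNK family. Kinase made in bacteria would lack activating phosphorylation by upstream mammalian kinases, and the record gives no information on mutations or activity state.
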