>Addgene plasmid #15745 | pGSTag Flag Jnk3a1 | addgene partial sequence | sequence record 22653 | 15745 with pGEX5'
TGGTTCCGCGTGGATCTGCAGAACGTCGCGAAATTCTGAGCCGTCGTCCGAGTTACCGTAAAGGATCCAT
GAGCCTCCATTTCTTATACTACTGCAGTGAACCAACATTGGATGTGAAAATTGCCTTTTGTCAGGGATTC
GATAAACAAGTGGATGTGTCATATATTGCCAAACATTACAACATGAGCAAAAGCAAAGTTGACAACCAGT
TCTACAGTGTGGAAGTGGGAGACTCAACCTTCACAGTTCTCAAGCGCTACCAGAATCTAAAGCCTATTGG
CTCTGGGGCTCAGGGCATAGTTTGTGCCGCGTATGATGCTGTCCTTGACAGAAATGTGGCCATTAAGAAG
CTCAGCAGACCCTTTCAGAACCAAACACATGCCAAGAGAGCGTACCGGGAGCTGGTCCTCATGAAGTGTG
TGAACCATAAAAACATTATTAGTTTATTAAATGTCTTCACACCCCAGAAAACGCTGGAGGAGTTCCAAGA
TGTTTACTTAGTAATGGAACTGATGGATGCCAACTTATGTCAAGTGATTCAGATGGAATTAGACCATGAG
CGAATGTCTTACCTGCTGTACCAAATGTTGTGTGGCATTAAGCACCTCCATTCTGCTGGAATTATTCACA
GGGATTTAAAACCAAGTAACATTGTAGTCAAGTCTGATTGCACATTGAAAATCCTGGACTTTGGACTGGC
CAGGACAGCAGGCACAAGCTTCATGATGACTCCATATGTGGTGACACGTTATTACAGAGCCCCTGAGGTC
ATC
